>Addgene plasmid #64523 | pRG223MX | depositor full sequence | sequence record 108544 | pRG223MX sequence 5125 bps
GACGTCAACGAAGCATCTGTGCTTCATTTTGTAGAACAAAAATGCAACGCGAGAGCGCTAATTTTTCAAA
CAAAGAATCTGAGCTGCATTTTTACAGAACAGAAATGCAACGCGAAAGCGCTATTTTACCAACGAAGAAT
CTGTGCTTCATTTTTGTAAAACAAAAATGCAACGCGAGAGCGCTAATTTTTCAAACAAAGAATCTGAGCT
GCATTTTTACAGAACAGAAATGCAACGCGAGAGCGCTATTTTACCAACAAAGAATCTATACTTCTTTTTT
GTTCTACAAAAATGCATCCCGAGAGCGCTATTTTTCTAACAAAGCATCTTAGATTACTTTTTTTCTCCTT
TGTGCGCTCTATAATGCAGTCTCTTGATAACTTTTTGCACTGTAGGTCCGTTAAGGTTAGAAGAAGGCTA
CTTTGGTGTCTATTTTCTCTTCCATAAAAAAAGCCTGACTCCACTTCCCGCGTTTACTGATTACTAGCGA
AGCTGCGGGTGCATTTTTTCAAGATAAAGGCATCCCCGATTATATTCTATACCGATGTGGATTGCGCATA
CTTTGTGAACAGAAAGTGATAGCGTTGATGATTCTTCATTGGTCAGAAAATTATGAACGGTTTCTTCTAT
TTTGTCTCTATATACTACGTATAGGAAATGTTTACATTTTCGTATTGTTTTCGATTCACTCTATGAATAG
TTCTTACTACAATTTTTTTGTCTAAAGAGTAATACTAGAGATAAACATAAAAAATGTAGAGGTCGAGTTT
AGATGCAAGTTCAAGGAGCGAAAGGTGGATGGGTAGGTTATATAGGGATATAGCACAGAGATATATAGCA
AAGAGATACTTTTGAGCAATGTTTGTGGAAGCGGTATTCGCAATATTTTAGTAGCTCGTTACAGTCCGGT
GCGTTTTTGGTTTTTTGAAAGTGCGTCTTCAGAGCGCTTTTGGTTTTCAAAAGCGCTCTGAAGTTCCTAT
ACTTTTTAGAGAATAGGAACTTCGGAATAGGAACTTCAAAGCGTTTCCGAAAACGAGCGCTTCCGAAAAT
GCAACGCGAGCTGCGCACATACAGCTCACTGTTCACGTCGCACCTATATCTGCGTGTTGCCTGTATATAT
ATATACATGAGAAGAACGGCATAGTGCGTGTTTATGCTTAAATGCGTACTTATATGCGTCTATTTATGTA
GGATGAAAGGTAGTCTAGTACCTCCTGTGATATTATCCCATTCCATGCGGGGTATCGTATGCTTCCTTCA
GCACTACCCTTTAGCTGTTCTATATGCTGCCACTCCTCAATTGGATTAGTCTCATCCTTCAATGCTATCA
TTTCCTTTGATATTGGATCATATTAATTAACTCTGGCGCGCCTCCTCTAGTACACTCTATATTTTTTTAT
GCCTCGGTAATGATTTTCATTTTTTTTTTTCCACCTAGCGGATGACTCTTTTTTTTTCTTAGCGATTGGC
ATTATCACATAATGAATTATACATTATATAAAGTAATGTGATTTCTTCGAAGAATATACTAAAAAATGAG
CAGGCAAGATAAACGAAGGCACATATGAGGAGGGCTTTTGTAGAAAGAAATACGAACGAAACGAAAATCA
GCGTTGCCATCGCTTTGGACAAAGCTCCCTTACCTGAAGAGTCGAATTTTATTGATGAACTTATAACTTC
CAAGCATGCAAACCAAAAGGGAGAACAAGTAATCCAAGTAGACACGGGAATTGGATTCTTGGATCACATG
TATCATGCACTGGCTAAACATGCAGGCTGGAGCTTACGACTTTACTCAAGAGGTGATTTAATCATCGATG
ATCATCACACTGCAGAAGATACTGCTATTGCACTTGGTATTGCATTCAAGCAGGCTATGGGTAACTTTGC
CGGTGTTAAAAGATTTGGACATGCTTATTGTCCACTTGACGAAGCTCTTTCCAGAAGCGTAGTTGACTTG
TCGGGACGGCCCTATGCTGTTATCGATTTGGGATTAAAGCGTGAAAAGGTTGGGGAATTGTCCTGTGAAA
TGATCCCTCACTTACTATATTCCTTTTCGGTAGCTGCTGGAATTACTTTGCATGTTACCTGCTTATATGG
TAGTAATGACCATCATCGTGCTGAAAGCGCTTTTAAATCTCTGGCTGTTGCCATGCGCGCGGCTACTTCT
CTTACTGGAAGTTCTGAAGTCCCAAGCACGAAGGGAGTGTTGTAAAGATGAATTGGATTATGTCAGGAAA
AGAACGACAATTTTGCATCCAAATTGTCTAAATTTTAGAGTTGCTTGAAAACAATAGAACCTTACTTGCT
TTATAATTACGTTAATTAGAAGCGTTATCTCGTGAAGGAATATAGTACGTAGCCGTATAAATTGAATTGA
ATGTTCAGCTTATAGAATAGAGACACTTTGCTGTTCAATGCGTCGTCACTTACCATACTCACTTTATTAT
ACGACTTTAAGTATAAACTCCGCGGTTATGGTAAAATTAATGATGCACAAACGTCCGATCGGATGTGCTG
CAAGGCGATTAAGTTGGGTAACGCCAGGGTTTTCCCAGTCACGACGTTGTAAAACGACGGCCAGTGAATT
GTAATACGACTCACTATAGGGCGAATTGGAGAAACAGAATAATATATAAACCTGTATAATATAACCTTGA
AGACTATATTTCTTTTCGCGGCCGCCTATAGGGCGAATTGGAGCTCCACCGCGGTGGCTCTAGAACTAGT
GGATCCCCCGGGCTGCAGGAATTCGATATCAAGCTTATCGATACCGTCGACCTCGAGGGGGGGCCCGGTA
CCCAGCTTCGGCCGTATTTACAGATAACGATGTCGTTATTATATATATATATATATATTGTCACTTGTAC
CCAGCTTTTGTTCCCTTTAGTGAGGGTTAATTTCGAGCTTGGCGTAATCATGGTCATAGCTGTTTCCTGT
GTGAAATTGTTATCCGCTCACAACAGCTGACACCGATTATTTAAAGCTGCAGCATACGATATATATACAT
GTGTATATATGTATACCTATGAATGTCAGTAAGTATGTATACGAACAGTATGATACTGAAGATGACAAGG
TAATGCATCATTCTATACGTGTCATTCTGAACGAGGCGCGCCTCTCCCTGCAGGCATTAATGAATCGGCC
AACGCGCGGGGAGAGGCGGTTTGCGTATTGGGCGCTCTTCCGCTTCCTCGCTCACTGACTCGCTGCGCTC
GGTCGTTCGGCTGCGGCGAGCGGTATCAGCTCACTCAAAGGCGGTAATACGGTTATCCACAGAATCAGGG
GATAACGCAGGAAAGAACATGTGAGCAAAAGGCCAGCAAAAGGCCAGGAACCGTAAAAAGGCCGCGTTGC
TGGCGTTTTTCCATAGGCTCCGCCCCCCTGACGAGCATCACAAAAATCGACGCTCAAGTCAGAGGTGGCG
AAACCCGACAGGACTATAAAGATACCAGGCGTTTCCCCCTGGAAGCTCCCTCGTGCGCTCTCCTGTTCCG
ACCCTGCCGCTTACCGGATACCTGTCCGCCTTTCTCCCTTCGGGAAGCGTGGCGCTTTCTCATAGCTCAC
GCTGTAGGTATCTCAGTTCGGTGTAGGTCGTTCGCTCCAAGCTGGGCTGTGTGCACGAACCCCCCGTTCA
GCCCGACCGCTGCGCCTTATCCGGTAACTATCGTCTTGAGTCCAACCCGGTAAGACACGACTTATCGCCA
CTGGCAGCAGCCACTGGTAACAGGATTAGCAGAGCGAGGTATGTAGGCGGTGCTACAGAGTTCTTGAAGT
GGTGGCCTAACTACGGCTACACTAGAAGAACAGTATTTGGTATCTGCGCTCTGCTGAAGCCAGTTACCTT
CGGAAAAAGAGTTGGTAGCTCTTGATCCGGCAAACAAACCACCGCTGGTAGCGGTGGTTTTTTTGTTTGC
AAGCAGCAGATTACGCGCAGAAAAAAAGGATCTCAAGAAGATCCTTTGATCTTTTGTTTAAACCTACGGG
GTCTGACGCTCAGTGGAACGAAAACTCACGTTAAGGGATTTTGGTCATGAGATTATCAAAAAGGATCTTC
ACCTAGATCCTTTTAAATTAAAAATGAAGTTTTAAATCAATCTAAAGTATATATGAGTAAACTTGGTCTG
ACAGTTACCAATGCTTAATCAGTGAGGCACCTATCTCAGCGATCTGTCTATTTCGTTCATCCATAGTTGC
CTGACTCCCCGTCGTGTAGATAACTACGATACGGGAGGGCTTACCATCTGGCCCCAGTGCTGCAATGATA
CCGCGAGACCCACGCTCACCGGCTCCAGATTTATCAGCAATAAACCAGCCAGCCGGAAGGGCCGAGCGCA
GAAGTGGTCCTGCAACTTTATCCGCCTCCATCCAGTCTATTAATTGTTGCCGGGAAGCTAGAGTAAGTAG
TTCGCCAGTTAATAGTTTGCGCAACGTTGTTGCCATTGCTACAGGCATCGTGGTGTCACGCTCGTCGTTT
GGTATGGCTTCATTCAGCTCCGGTTCCCAACGATCAAGGCGAGTTACATGATCCCCCATGTTGTGCAAAA
AAGCGGTTAGCTCCTTCGGTCCTCCGATGGTTGTCAGAAGTAAGTTGGCCGCAGTGTTATCACTCATGGT
TATGGCAGCACTGCATAATTCTCTTACTGTCATGCCATCCGTAAGATGCTTTTCTGTGACTGGTGAGTAC
TCAACCAAGTCATTCTGAGAATAGTGTATGCGGCGACCGAGTTGCTCTTGCCCGGCGTCAATACGGGATA
ATACCGCGCCACATAGCAGAACTTTAAAAGTGCTCATCATTGGAAAACGTTCTTCGGGGCGAAAACTCTC
AAGGATCTTACCGCTGTTGAGATCCAGTTCGATGTAACCCACTCGTGCACCCAACTGATCTTCAGCATCT
TTTACTTTCACCAGCGTTTCTGGGTGAGCAAAAACAGGAAGGCAAAATGCCGCAAAAAAGGGAATAAGGG
CGACACGGAAATGTTGAATACTCATACTCTTCCTTTTTCAATATTATTGAAGCATTTATCAGGGTTATTG
TCTCATGAGCGGATACATATTTGAATGTATTTAGAAAAATAAACAAATAGGGGTTCCGCGCACATTTCCC
CGAAAAGTGCCACCT
Features (pLannotate 1.2.2; 14 found; start..end, strand, type, name):
      7..1349    -  rep_origin     2μ ori: yeast 2μ plasmid origin of replication
   1377..1561    +  promoter       HIS3 promoter: S. cerevisiae HIS3
   1565..2212    +  CDS            his5: HIS7_SCHPO - Experimental evidence at protein level: Swiss-Prot protein existence level 1. From Schizosaccharomyces pombe (strain 972 / ATCC 24843) (Fission yeast).
   2511..2589    -  CDS            lacZα (fragment): LacZα fragment of β-galactosidase; lacZ fragment
   2592..2610    +  promoter       T7 promoter: promoter for bacteriophage T7 RNA polymerase
   2717..2802    +  misc_feature   MCS (fragment): pBluescript multiple cloning site
   2843..2860    -  promoter       LEU2 promoter (fragment): S. cerevisiae LEU2
   2884..2902    -  promoter       T3 promoter: promoter for bacteriophage T3 RNA polymerase
   2947..2963    -  protein_bind   lac operator: The lac repressor binds to the lac operator to inhibit transcription in E. coli. This inhibition can be relieved by adding lactose or isopropyl-β-D-thiogalactopyranoside (IPTG). lac repressor encoded by lacI
   2966..3121    +  CDS            YO201_YEAST (fragment): Protein uncertain: Swiss-Prot protein existence level 5. From Saccharomyces cerevisiae (strain ATCC 204508 / S288c) (Baker's yeast).
   3134..3185    -  CDS            lacI (fragment): lac repressor; lacI; The lac repressor binds to the lac operator to inhibit transcription in E. coli. This inhibition can be relieved by adding lactose or isopropyl-β-D-thiogalactopyranoside (IPTG).
   3368..3956    -  rep_origin     ori: high-copy-number ColE1/pMB1/pBR322/pUC origin of replication
   4135..4995    -  CDS            AmpR: β-lactamase; bla; confers resistance to ampicillin, carbenicillin, and related antibiotics
   4996..5100    -  promoter       AmpR promoter: bla
