[The description below was written by a language model from this plasmid's Addgene catalogue record and pLannotate feature annotations shown in this document.]
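Description:
pRG223MX is an empty-backbone episomal shuttle vector of 5,125 bp for moving cloned DNA between Escherichia coli and Saccharomyces cerevisiae, catalogued as a yeast expression-type vector and belonging to a shuttle vector series designed for precise genetic engineering of budding yeast. In bacteria it replicates from a high-copy ColE1/pUC-type origin and is selected with ampicillin through the β-lactamase gene (AmpR) and its native promoter. In yeast it is maintained extrachromosomally by the 2μ plasmid origin, which typically supports multicopy propagation, and is selected by histidine prototrophy.

The yeast marker is the HIS3MX module, derived from pFA6a-HIS3MX6. The annotation identifies its coding sequence as the Schizosaccharomyces pombe his5 gene, a heterologous gene that complements S. cerevisiae his3 mutations while sharing little homology with the host locus, which reduces unwanted recombination with the genome. The automated annotation labels the region just upstream as an S. cerevisiae HIS3 promoter. The record does not otherwise specify the marker's regulatory elements.

The cloning region is a pBluescript-derived multiple cloning site (annotated as a fragment) flanked by opposing T7 and T3 promoters, which also serve as the sequencing primer sites, with remnants of lacZα and a lac operator nearby. No yeast promoter or terminator for driving an insert is annotated, so inserts placed by restriction cloning would need to carry their own expression signals. Several short hits, namely the LEU2 promoter, lacI and YO201_YEAST fragments, are probably incidental matches or backbone remnants rather than functional parts.
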