Addgene plasmid #64523: pRG223MX
Purpose: (Empty Backbone) Episomal E. coli/S. cerevisiae shuttle vector
Depositing lab: Joerg Stelling. Depositing organization: ETH Zurich (Swiss Federal Institute of Technology). Publication: A shuttle vector series for precise genetic engineering of Saccharomyces cerevisiae. Gnugge R, Liphardt T, Rudolf F. Yeast. 2015 Dec 9. doi: 10.1002/yea.3144. PubMed 26647923.
Backbone
  Vector backbone: pRG223MX
  Backbone manufacturer: Robert Gnuegge
  Backbone size (bp): 5125
  Vector type: Yeast Expression
  Selectable markers: HIS3
Growth in bacteria
  Bacterial resistance: Ampicillin, 100 μg/mL
  Growth temperature: 37°C
  Growth strain: DH5alpha
  Copy number: High Copy
Gene/Insert
  Cloning method: Restriction Enzyme
  Sequencing primers: 5′ T7; 3′ T3
Resource information
  A portion of this plasmid was derived from a plasmid made by: The HIS3MX marker gene was derived from pFA6a-HIS3MX6 (Wach et al. [1997]: Heterologous HIS3 marker and GFP reporter modules for PCR-targeting in Saccharomyces cerevisiae.).
Terms and licenses: Academic/Nonprofit Terms; Industry Terms: Not Available to Industry
How to cite: pRG223MX was a gift from Joerg Stelling (Addgene plasmid # 64523 ; http://n2t.net/addgene:64523 ; RRID:Addgene_64523)
