>Addgene plasmid #64523 | pRG223MX | addgene partial sequence | sequence record 111050 | DK060425_1 5'-TCCTTAAACCTGTCTTGTAA-3'
GTCAACGAAGCATCTGTGCTTCATTTTGTAGAACAAAAATGCAACGCGAGAGCGCTAATTTTTCAAACAA
AGAATCTGAGCTGCATTTTTACAGAACAGAAATGCAACGCGAAAGCGCTATTTTACCAACGAAGAATCTG
TGCTTCATTTTTGTAAAACAAAAATGCAACGCGAGAGCGCTAATTTTTCAAACAAAGAATCTGAGCTGCA
TTTTTACAGAACAGAAATGCAACGCGAGAGCGCTATTTTACCAACAAAGAATCTATACTTCTTTTTTGTT
CTACAAAAATGCATCCCGAGAGCGCTATTTTTCTAACAAAGCATCTTAGATTACTTTTTTTCTCCTTTGT
GCGCTCTATAATGCAGTCTCTTGATAACTTTTTGCACTGTAGGTCCGTTAAGGTTAGAAGAAGGCTACTT
TGGTGTCTATTTTCTCTTCCATAAAAAAAGCCTGACTCCACTTCCCGCGTTTACTGATTACTAGCGAAGC
TGCGGGTGCATTTTTTCAAGATAAAGGCATCCCCGATTATATTCTATACCGATGTGGATTGCGCATACTT
TGTGAACAGAAAGTGATAGCGTTGATGATTCTTCATTGGTCAGAAAATTATGAACGGTTTCTTCTATTTT
GTCTCTATATACTACGTATAGGAAATGTTTACATTTTCGTATTGTTTTCGATTCACTCTATGAATAGTTC
TTACTACAATTTTTTTGTCTAAAGAGTAATACTAGAGATAAACATAAAAAATGTAGAGGTCGAGTTTAGA
TGCAAGTTCAAGGAGCGAAAGGTGGATGGGTAGGTTATATAGGGATATAGCACAGAGATATATAGCAAAG
AGATACTTTTGAGCAATGTTTGTGGAAGCGGTATTCGCAATATTTTAGTAGCTCGTTACAGTCCGGTGCG
TTTTTGGTTTTTTGAAAGTGCGTCTTCAGAGCGCTTTTGGTTTTCAAAAGCGCTCTGAAGTTCCTATACT
TTTTAGAGAATAGGAACTTCGGAATAGGAACTTCAAAGCGTTTCCGAAAACGAGCGCTTCCGAAAATGCA
ACGCGAGCTGCGCACATACAGCTCA
