>Addgene plasmid #64523 | pRG223MX | addgene partial sequence | sequence record 111051 | M13pUC-Rev 5'-AGCGGATAACAATTTCACACAGG-3'
TGACCATGATTACGCCAAGCTCGAAATTAACCCTCACTAAAGGGAACAAAAGCTGGGTACAAGTGACAAT
ATATATATATATATATAATAACGACATCGTTATCTGTAAATACGGCCGAAGCTGGGTACCGGGCCCCCCC
TCGAGGTCGACGGTATCGATAAGCTTGATATCGAATTCCTGCAGCCCGGGGGATCCACTAGTTCTAGAGC
CACCGCGGTGGAGCTCCAATTCGCCCTATAGGCGGCCGCGAAAAGAAATATAGTCTTCAAGGTTATATTA
TACAGGTTTATATATTATTCTGTTTCTCCAATTCGCCCTATAGTGAGTCGTATTACAATTCACTGGCCGT
CGTTTTACAACGTCGTGACTGGGAAAACCCTGGCGTTACCCAACTTAATCGCCTTGCAGCACATCCGATC
GGACGTTTGTGCATCATTAATTTTACCATAACCGCGGAGTTTATACTTAAAGTCGTATAATAAAGTGAGT
ATGGTAAGTGACGACGCATTGAACAGCAAAGTGTCTCTATTCTATAAGCTGAACATTCAATTCAATTTAT
ACGGCTACGTACTATATTCCTTCACGAGATAACGCTTCTAATTAACGTAATTATAAAGCAAGTAAGGTTC
TATTGTTTTCAAGCAACTCTAAAATTTAGACAATTTGGATGCAAAATTGTCGTTCTTTTCCTGACATAAT
CCAATTCATCTTTACAACACTCCCTTCGTGCTTGGGACTTCAGAACTTCCAGTAAGAGAAGTAGCCGCGC
GCATGGCAACAGCCAGAGATTTAAAAGCGCTTTCAGCACGATGATGGTCATTACTACCATATAAGCAGGT
AACATGCAAAGTAATTCCAGCAGCTACCGAAAAGGAATATAGTAAGTGAGGGATCATTTCACAGGACAAT
TCCCCAACCTTTTCACGCTTTAATCCCAAATCGATAACAGCATAGGGCCGTCCCGACAAGTCAACTACGC
TTCTGGAAAGAGCTTCGTCAAGTGGACAATAAGCATGTCCAAATCTTTTAACACCGGCAA
